Addgene plasmid #143506: TFORF1501
Purpose: Lentiviral vector for overexpressing transcription factor ORFs with unique 24-bp barcodes. Barcodes facilitate identification of transcription factors in pooled screens.
Depositing lab: Feng Zhang. Depositing organization: Broad Institute. Publication: A transcription factor atlas of directed differentiation. Joung J, Ma S, Tay T, Geiger-Schuller KR, Kirchgatterer PC, Verdine VK, Guo B, Arias-Garcia MA, Allen WE, Singh A, Kuksenko O, Abudayyeh OO, Gootenberg JS, Fu Z, Macrae RK, Buenrostro JD, Regev A, Zhang F. Cell. 2023 Jan 5;186(1):209-229.e26. doi: 10.1016/j.cell.2022.11.026. PubMed 36608654.
Backbone
  Vector backbone: pLX_TRC317
  Backbone manufacturer: Broad Institute Genetic Perturbation Platform
  Backbone size w/o insert (bp): 8264
  Vector type: Mammalian Expression, Lentiviral
  Selectable markers: Puromycin
Growth in bacteria
  Bacterial resistance: Ampicillin, 100 μg/mL
  Growth temperature: 37°C
  Growth strain: NEB Stable
  Copy number: High Copy
Gene/Insert
  Gene/Insert name: STOX2
  Species: H. sapiens (human)
  Insert size (bp): 2882
  Entrez Gene: STOX2 (a.k.a. DKFZp762K222)
  Promoter: EF1a
  Cloning method: Unknown
  Sequencing primers: 5′ GGGTGGAGACTGAAGTTAGGCCAG; 3′ CACATAGCGTAAAAGGAGCAACATAG
Terms and licenses: Academic/Nonprofit Terms; Industry Terms: Not Available to Industry
Depositor comments: NM_020225,ENST00000308497 . The transcription factor ORF portion of this plasmid was synthesized by Genewiz. Please test multiple small colonies in case of plasmid recombination. To make this collection available in a timely manner, a portion of this collection was not fully sequenced by Addgene. If an Addgene verified full plasmid sequence is not available, please contact us prior to placing an order to request the full sequence.
How to cite: TFORF1501 was a gift from Feng Zhang (Addgene plasmid # 143506 ; http://n2t.net/addgene:143506 ; RRID:Addgene_143506)
