[The description below was written by a language model from this plasmid's Addgene catalogue record and pLannotate feature annotations shown in this document.]
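Description:
TFORF1501 is a lentiviral mammalian expression plasmid built on the pLX_TRC317 backbone and carrying the human STOX2 open reading frame. It is one member of a barcoded transcription factor ORF collection. It is propagated in E. coli through a high-copy ColE1/pUC-type origin with ampicillin selection (AmpR under its own bla promoter). An f1 origin and remnants of a lac/T7/T3 cloning region are also annotated in the bacterial backbone. The depositor notes that the plasmid may recombine, a known tendency of LTR-containing vectors. The depositor also states that the ORF portion was made by gene synthesis.

The viral portion has a third-generation, self-inactivating layout. An RSV promoter drives a truncated HIV-1 5' LTR, followed by the Ψ packaging signal with a gag fragment and then the RRE for Rev-dependent export of the genomic RNA. The ΔU3 3' LTR is followed by an SV40 polyadenylation signal. Within the transfer region, an SV40 early promoter/origin drives puromycin N-acetyltransferase, which allows selection of transduced cells. After this cassette comes a cPPT/CTS element, which aids nuclear import of the viral genome. The EF-1α promoter then constitutively expresses STOX2, and a downstream WPRE enhances transcript stability and expression.

According to the record, each ORF in the collection is paired with a unique 24-bp barcode, although the feature table does not annotate the barcode itself. A short U6 promoter fragment annotated just after the ORF is probably residual or primer-landing sequence rather than a functional Pol III unit. The construct is intended for STOX2 overexpression by lentiviral transduction, particularly in pooled screens. In such screens, barcode readout identifies which transcription factor each cell received, for example in studies of directed differentiation.
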