Features (pLannotate 1.2.2; 31 found; start..end, strand, type, name):
      5..231     +  promoter       RSV promoter: Rous sarcoma virus enhancer/promoter
    232..412     +  LTR            5' LTR (truncated): truncated 5' long terminal repeat (LTR) from HIV-1
    459..584     +  misc_feature   HIV-1 Ψ: packaging signal of human immunodeficiency virus type 1
    568..931     +  CDS            HIV-1 gag (fragment): gag protein from human immunodeficiency virus 1; gag
   1077..1310    +  misc_feature   RRE: The Rev response element (RRE) of HIV-1 allows for Rev-dependent mRNA export from the nucleus to the cytoplasm.
   1687..1713    +  CDS            Rev (fragment): human immunodeficiency virus 1 (HIV-1) Rev protein; rev; enhances nuclear export of unspliced and incompletely spliced viral mRNAs
   1720..1743    +  promoter       SV40 promoter (fragment): SV40 early promoter
   1744..1815    +  promoter       SV40 promoter (fragment): SV40 enhancer and early promoter
   1839..1974    +  rep_origin     SV40 ori: SV40 origin of replication
   2020..2616    +  CDS            PuroR (fragment): puromycin N-acetyltransferase; pac from Streptomyces; confers resistance to puromycin
   2665..2782    +  misc_feature   cPPT/CTS: central polypurine tract and central termination sequence of HIV-1
   2847..2913    +  CDS            small t antigen (fragment): SV40 (simian virus 40) small t antigen
   2920..4098    +  promoter       EF-1α promoter: strong constitutive promoter for human elongation factor EF-1α
   4115..6892    +  CDS            STOX2: STOX2_HUMAN - Also known as KIAA1392. Experimental evidence at transcript level: Swiss-Prot protein existence level 2. From Homo sapiens (Human).
   6908..6961    +  promoter       U6 promoter (fragment): RNA polymerase III promoter for human U6 snRNA
   7003..7591    +  misc_feature   WPRE: woodchuck hepatitis virus posttranscriptional regulatory element
   7642..7661    +  misc_feature   cPPT/CTS (fragment): central polypurine tract and central termination sequence of HIV-1
   7663..7896    +  LTR            3' LTR (ΔU3): self-inactivating 3' long terminal repeat (LTR) from HIV-1
   7974..8095    +  polyA_signal   SV40 poly(A) signal: SV40 polyadenylation signal
   8135..8270    +  rep_origin     SV40 ori: SV40 origin of replication
   8291..8309    -  promoter       T7 promoter: promoter for bacteriophage T7 RNA polymerase
   8317..8472    +  CDS            lacZα (fragment): LacZα fragment of β-galactosidase; lacZ fragment
   8477..8905    +  rep_origin     f1 ori (sequence partly withheld): f1 bacteriophage origin of replication; arrow indicates direction of (+) strand synthesis
   8958..9062    +  promoter       AmpR promoter: bla
   9063..9923    +  CDS            AmpR: β-lactamase; bla; confers resistance to ampicillin, carbenicillin, and related antibiotics
  10094..10682   +  rep_origin     ori: high-copy-number ColE1/pMB1/pBR322/pUC origin of replication
  10865..10957   +  CDS            lacI (fragment): lac repressor; lacI; The lac repressor binds to the lac operator to inhibit transcription in E. coli. This inhibition can be relieved by adding lactose or isopropyl-β-D-thiogalactopyranoside (IPTG).
  10970..10991   +  protein_bind   CAP binding site: CAP binding activates transcription in the presence of cAMP. E. coli catabolite activator protein
  11006..11036   +  promoter       lac promoter: promoter for the E. coli lac operon
  11040..11062   +  protein_bind   lac operator (fragment): The lac repressor binds to the lac operator to inhibit transcription in E. coli. This inhibition can be relieved by adding lactose or isopropyl-β-D-thiogalactopyranoside (IPTG). lac repressor encoded by lacI
  11105..11123   +  promoter       T3 promoter: promoter for bacteriophage T3 RNA polymerase
>Addgene plasmid #143506 | TFORF1501 | addgene full sequence | sequence record 400389 | Addgene NGS Result
TTAATGTAGTCTTATGCAATACTCTTGTAGTCTTGCAACATGGTAACGATGAGTTAGCAACATGCCTTAC
AAGGAGAGAAAAAGCACCGTGCATGCCGATTGGTGGAAGTAAGGTGGTACGATCGTGCCTTATTAGGAAG
GCAACAGACGGGTCTGACATGGATTGGACGAACCACTGAATTGCCGCATTGCAGAGATATTGTATTTAAG
TGCCTAGCTCGATACATAAACGGGTCTCTCTGGTTAGACCAGATCTGAGCCTGGGAGCTCTCTGGCTAAC
TAGGGAACCCACTGCTTAAGCCTCAATAAAGCTTGCCTTGAGTGCTTCAAGTAGTGTGTGCCCGTCTGTT
GTGTGACTCTGGTAACTAGAGATCCCTCAGACCCTTTTAGTCAGTGTGGAAAATCTCTAGCAGTGGCGCC
CGAACAGGGACTTGAAAGCGAAAGGGAAACCAGAGGAGCTCTCTCGACGCAGGACTCGGCTTGCTGAAGC
GCGCACGGCAAGAGGCGAGGGGCGGCGACTGGTGAGTACGCCAAAAATTTTGACTAGCGGAGGCTAGAAG
GAGAGAGATGGGTGCGAGAGCGTCAGTATTAAGCGGGGGAGAATTAGATCGCGATGGGAAAAAATTCGGT
TAAGGCCAGGGGGAAAGAAAAAATATAAATTAAAACATATAGTATGGGCAAGCAGGGAGCTAGAACGATT
CGCAGTTAATCCTGGCCTGTTAGAAACATCAGAAGGCTGTAGACAAATACTGGGACAGCTACAACCATCC
CTTCAGACAGGATCAGAAGAACTTAGATCATTATATAATACAGTAGCAACCCTCTATTGTGTGCATCAAA
GGATAGAGATAAAAGACACCAAGGAAGCTTTAGACAAGATAGAGGAAGAGCAAAACAAAAGTAAGACCAC
CGCACAGCAAGCGGCCGCTGATCTTCAGACCTGGAGGAGGAGATATGAGGGACAATTGGAGAAGTGAATT
ATATAAATATAAAGTAGTAAAAATTGAACCATTAGGAGTAGCACCCACCAAGGCAAAGAGAAGAGTGGTG
CAGAGAGAAAAAAGAGCAGTGGGAATAGGAGCTTTGTTCCTTGGGTTCTTGGGAGCAGCAGGAAGCACTA
TGGGCGCAGCGTCAATGACGCTGACGGTACAGGCCAGACAATTATTGTCTGGTATAGTGCAGCAGCAGAA
CAATTTGCTGAGGGCTATTGAGGCGCAACAGCATCTGTTGCAACTCACAGTCTGGGGCATCAAGCAGCTC
CAGGCAAGAATCCTGGCTGTGGAAAGATACCTAAAGGATCAACAGCTCCTGGGGATTTGGGGTTGCTCTG
GAAAACTCATTTGCACCACTGCTGTGCCTTGGAATGCTAGTTGGAGTAATAAATCTCTGGAACAGATTTG
GAATCACACGACCTGGATGGAGTGGGACAGAGAAATTAACAATTACACAAGCTTAATACACTCCTTAATT
GAAGAATCGCAAAACCAGCAAGAAAAGAATGAACAAGAATTATTGGAATTAGATAAATGGGCAAGTTTGT
GGAATTGGTTTAACATAACAAATTGGCTGTGGTATATAAAATTATTCATAATGATAGTAGGAGGCTTGGT
AGGTTTAAGAATAGTTTTTGCTGTACTTTCTATAGTGAATAGAGTTAGGCAGGGATATTCACCATTATCG
TTTCAGACCCACCTCCCAACCCCGAGGGGACCCATGCATTGCATCTCAATTAGTCAGCAACCAGGTGTGG
AAAGTCCCCAGGCTCCCCAGCAGGCAGAAGTATGCAAAGCATGCGTCTCAATTAGTCAGCAACCATAGTC
CCGCCCCTAACTCCGCCCATCCCGCCCCTAACTCCGCCCAGTTCCGCCCATTCTCCGCCCCATGGCTGAC
TAATTTTTTTTATTTATGCAGAGGCCGAGGCCGCCTCGGCCTCTGAGCTATTCCAGAAGTAGTGAGGAGG
CTTTTTTGGAGGCCTAGGCTTTTGCAAAAAGCTTTCTAGAGGTACCACCGGAGCTTACCATGACCGAGTA
CAAGCCCACGGTGCGCCTCGCCACCCGCGACGACGTCCCCAGGGCCGTACGCACCCTCGCCGCCGCGTTC
GCCGACTACCCCGCCACGCGCCACACCGTCGATCCGGACCGCCACATCGAGCGGGTCACCGAGCTGCAAG
AACTCTTCCTCACGCGCGTCGGGCTCGACATCGGCAAGGTGTGGGTCGCGGACGACGGCGCCGCCGTGGC
GGTCTGGACCACGCCGGAGAGCGTCGAAGCGGGGGCGGTGTTCGCCGAGATCGGCCCGCGCATGGCCGAG
TTGAGCGGTTCCCGGCTGGCCGCGCAGCAACAGATGGAAGGCCTCCTGGCGCCGCACCGGCCCAAGGAGC
CCGCGTGGTTCCTGGCCACCGTCGGCGTCTCGCCCGACCACCAGGGCAAGGGTCTGGGCAGCGCCGTCGT
GCTCCCCGGAGTGGAGGCGGCCGAGCGCGCCGGGGTGCCCGCCTTCCTGGAGACCTCCGCGCCCCGCAAC
CTCCCCTTCTACGAGCGGCTCGGCTTCACCGTCACCGCCGACGTCGAGGTGCCCGAAGGACCGCGCACCT
GGTGCATGACCCGCAAGCCCGGTGCCAGTTAACGAATTCTAGATCTTGAGACAAATGGCAGTATTCATCC
ACAATTTTAAAAGAAAAGGGGGGATTGGGGGGTACAGTGCAGGGGAAAGAATAGTAGACATAATAGCAAC
AGACATACAAACTAAAGAATTACAAAAACAAATTACAAAAATTCAAAATTTTCGGGTTTATTACAGGGAC
AGCAGAGATCCACTTTGGCGCCGGCTCGAGGCCTGCAGGTGCAAAGATGGATAAAGTTTTAAACAGAGAG
GAATCTTTGCAGCTAATGGACCTTCTAGGTCTTGAAAGGAGTGGGAATTGGCTCCGGTGCCCGTCAGTGG
GCAGAGCGCACATCGCCCACAGTCCCCGAGAAGTTGGGGGGAGGGGTCGGCAATTGAACCGGTGCCTAGA
GAAGGTGGCGCGGGGTAAACTGGGAAAGTGATGTCGTGTACTGGCTCCGCCTTTTTCCCGAGGGTGGGGG
AGAACCGTATATAAGTGCAGTAGTCGCCGTGAACGTTCTTTTTCGCAACGGGTTTGCCGCCAGAACACAG
GTAAGTGCCGTGTGTGGTTCCCGCGGGCCTGGCCTCTTTACGGGTTATGGCCCTTGCGTGCCTTGAATTA
CTTCCACCTGGCTGCAGTACGTGATTCTTGATCCCGAGCTTCGGGTTGGAAGTGGGTGGGAGAGTTCGAG
GCCTTGCGCTTAAGGAGCCCCTTCGCCTCGTGCTTGAGTTGAGGCCTGGCCTGGGCGCTGGGGCCGCCGC
GTGCGAATCTGGTGGCACCTTCGCGCCTGTCTCGCTGCTTTCGATAAGTCTCTAGCCATTTAAAATTTTT
GATGACCTGCTGCGACGCTTTTTTTCTGGCAAGATAGTCTTGTAAATGCGGGCCAAGATCTGCACACTGG
TATTTCGGTTTTTGGGGCCGCGGGCGGCGACGGGGCCCGTGCGTCCCAGCGCACATGTTCGGCGAGGCGG
GGCCTGCGAGCGCGGCCACCGAGAATCGGACGGGGGTAGTCTCAAGCTGGCCGGCCTGCTCTGGTGCCTG
GCCTCGCGCCGCCGTGTATCGCCCCGCCCTGGGCGGCAAGGCTGGCCCGGTCGGCACCAGTTGCGTGAGC
GGAAAGATGGCCGCTTCCCGGCCCTGCTGCAGGGAGCTCAAAATGGAGGACGCGGCGCTCGGGAGAGCGG
GCGGGTGAGTCACCCACACAAAGGAAAAGGGCCTTTCCGTCCTCAGCCGTCGCTTCATGTGACTCCACGG
AGTACCGGGCGCCGTCCAGGCACCTCGATTAGTTCTCGAGCTTTTGGAGTACGTCGTCTTTAGGTTGGGG
GGAGGGGTTTTATGCGATGGAGTTTCCCCACACTGAGTGGGTGGAGACTGAAGTTAGGCCAGCTTGGCAC
TTGATGTAATTCTCCTTGGAATTTGCCCTTTTTGAGTTTGGATCTTGGTTCATTCTCAAGCCTCAGACAG
TGGTTCAAAGTTTTTTTCTTCCATTTCAGGTGTCGTGAGGCTAGCACCGCCACCATGAAGAAGACCCGGA
GCACAACCTTGCGGCGAGCCTGGCCTAGCTCGGATTTCTCGGACCGGGCCTCGGACCGCATGAGGTCCCG
CAGCGAGAAGGACTACCGCCTGCACAAGCGTTTCCCCGCGGCCTTCGCGCCCCAGGCTTCGCGGGGCTAC
ATGACATCAGGTGATGTATCACCCATCAGTATGTCTCCCATCAGTCAGTCTCAGTTTATTCCACTCGGGG
AGATCCTCTGCTTGGCCATCTCAGCAATGAACTCGGCAAGAAAGCCTGTCACCCAAGAAGCACTGATGGA
GCACCTGACCACGTGCTTCCCAGGTGTTCCAACGCCAAGCCAAGAAATTCTGCGGCACACGCTGAACACG
CTGGTACGGGAGAGGAAGATCTACCCAACTCCAGATGGCTACTTCATCGTGACCCCACAGACTTATTTCA
TAACTCCTTCCCTCATAAGAACTAACAGTAAATGGTACCATTTGGACGAGAGGATACCTGACCGGTCTCA
GTGCACCTCTCCGCAACCCGGGACCATCACGCCCTCTGCCTCAGGCTGTGTCAGGGAAAGGACATTGCCC
CGAAACCACTGCGACTCTTGCCACTGCTGCAGAGAAGACGTGCACAGCACGCATGCACCCACCCTGCAAA
GGAAGTCTGCCAAGGACTGCAAAGACCCTTACTGTCCCCCTTCTCTGTGCCAGGTGCCACCCACTGAAAA
GAGCAAAAGTACTGTAAATTTTTCCTATAAGACAGAAACTCTCTCAAAACCTAAAGATAGTGAAAAGCAG
TCAAAAAAATTCGGGCTAAAGTTATTCCGGTTAAGTTTTAAAAAAGACAAGACCAAACAGCTGGCCAATT
TTTCTGCCCAGTTTCCTCCTGAAGAGTGGCCCCTGCGAGACGAGGACACGCCAGCTACGATCCCTCGGGA
AGTAGAGATGGAAATCATTAGGCGCATTAACCCAGACCTGACCGTGGAAAATGTCATGCGGCACACCGCG
CTCATGAAGAAACTGGAAGAAGAAAAGGCCCAGAGGAGTAAAGCCGGGTCCTCTGCCCATCACAGCGGAA
GGAGTAAAAAGAGTAGGACTCATCGGAAGTCCCATGGAAAGTCTCGGTCTCACAGCAAGACACGGGTGTC
TAAAGGAGACCCTTCCGACGGTTCACATCTGGATATCCCAGCTGAAAGAGAGTATGACTTTTGTGATCCT
CTTACCAGGGTGCCCAGGGAGGGCTGCTTCATCATTGAACACAAAGGAGATAACTTCATCATGCACAGCA
ACACAAACGTGCTCGAGTCCCACTTCCCCATGACACCAGAATGGGATGTGTCTGGTGAATTGGCTAAAAG
GAGAACTGAGATGCCTTTTCCTGAACCTTCTAGGGGAAGCTCCCACTCAAAAGTGCACCGAAGCCACAGC
CATACACAGGACCGGAGGTCCAGGAATGAGAGATCCAACAAAGCCAAGGAGAGATCCAGGTCGATGGATA
ACTCCAAAGGCCCTCTGGGTGCTTCTTCTCTAGGGACGCCGGAAGACCTTGCTGAAGGCTGCAGCCAAGA
CGACCAGACCCCCAGCCAATCCTACATTGACGACAGTACTTTAAGGCCTGCACAGACCGTTAGTCTCCAA
AGGGCTCACATTTCGTCCACAAGCTATAAAGAGGTGTGTATTCCAGAGATAGTCAGTGGCAGCAAGGAAC
CGTCCAGCGCTTGCAGCCTTTTGGAGCCAGGAAAACCACCCGAGAGTTTGCCATCCTATGGCGAACTCAA
CTCTTGTCCAACAAAAACAGCCACAGATGACTATTTCCAGTGCAACACCTCTAGTGAGACGGTGCTCACG
GCACCATCACCTCTGGGAAAGAATAAGGAGGACCATGACACTCTGACTTTGGCAGAAGGGGTGAAAAAGC
TCTCCCCTTCTGATAGGCAGGTCCCCCACTCCTCCAGGGAGCCTGTGGGGCACAAGGAGGAGTCACCAAA
AGGGCCGGGTGGGGGCCCCGCTGCTTCGGGAGGAGTGGCTGAAGGGATCGCCAACGGACGCCTCGTCCAG
CACCATGGTGCCGAGCCCAGCAGCTTGGACAAGAGGAAAGAGATATTTAGCAAAGACACACTGTTCAAAC
CTCTTCACAGCACCTTGTCTGTAAACAGCTATCACAAGTCGAGCCTGTCCCTCCTCAAATCTCACCCGAA
GACACCTGCTGACACATTGCCAGGCCGATGTGAGAAACTGGAACCGTCCCTGGGGACCTCGGCGGCACAA
GCCATGCCTGCTTCCCAGCGTCAGCAGGAGTCAGGAGGGAACCAGGAAGCCTCTTTTGACTATTACAACG
TCTCTGATGATGACGACTCTGAGGAAGGGGCAAACAAGAACACAGAGGAGGAGAAAAATAGAGAGGACGT
AGGCACCATGCAGTGGCTCCTCGAGCGGGAGAAGGAAAGAGACTTGCAGAGGAAATTTGAAAAGAACCTC
ACCCTTCTTGCTCCAAAAGAAACCGACAGCAGCAGCAACCAGAGAGCCACCCATTCAGCCCGGCTCGACA
GCATGGACAGCAGCAGCATCACAGTGGACAGTGGATTCAACTCCCCACGTACTCGGGAGAGCCTGGCTTC
CAACACATCAAGCATTGTTGAAAGTAACCGTCGTCAGAACCCCGCTTTGAGCCCGGCCCATGGTGGAGCT
GGTCCAGCCTTCAACTTCCGAGCGAGCGCGGAGCCCCCGACAAATGAAGCTGAGAAGCTACAGAAACCTT
CCAACTGCTTGCAAGCTTCTGTTACTAGCGTGTAGTAATGAACTAGTCCGTAACTTGAAAGTATTTCGAT
TTCTTGGCTTTATATATCTTGTGGAAAGGACGAGAGGCGTCGCTGATGATGACGTCTACGCGTTAAGTCG
ACAATCAACCTCTGGATTACAAAATTTGTGAAAGATTGACTGGTATTCTTAACTATGTTGCTCCTTTTAC
GCTATGTGGATACGCTGCTTTAATGCCTTTGTATCATGCTATTGCTTCCCGTATGGCTTTCATTTTCTCC
TCCTTGTATAAATCCTGGTTGCTGTCTCTTTATGAGGAGTTGTGGCCCGTTGTCAGGCAACGTGGCGTGG
TGTGCACTGTGTTTGCTGACGCAACCCCCACTGGTTGGGGCATTGCCACCACCTGTCAGCTCCTTTCCGG
GACTTTCGCTTTCCCCCTCCCTATTGCCACGGCGGAACTCATCGCCGCCTGCCTTGCCCGCTGCTGGACA
GGGGCTCGGCTGTTGGGCACTGACAATTCCGTGGTGTTGTCGGGGAAATCATCGTCCTTTCCTTGGCTGC
TCGCCTGTGTTGCCACCTGGATTCTGCGCGGGACGTCCTTCTGCTACGTCCCTTCGGCCCTCAATCCAGC
GGACCTTCCTTCCCGCGGCCTGCTGCCGGCTCTGCGGCCTCTTCCGCGTCTTCGCCTTCGCCCTCAGACG
AGTCGGATCTCCCTTTGGGCCGCCTCCCCGCGTCGACTTTAAGACCAATGACTTACAAGGCAGCTGTAGA
TCTTAGCCACTTTTTAAAAGAAAAGGGGGGACTGGAAGGGCTAATTCACTCCCAACGAAGACAAGATCTG
CTTTTTGCTTGTACTGGGTCTCTCTGGTTAGACCAGATCTGAGCCTGGGAGCTCTCTGGCTAACTAGGGA
ACCCACTGCTTAAGCCTCAATAAAGCTTGCCTTGAGTGCTTCAAGTAGTGTGTGCCCGTCTGTTGTGTGA
CTCTGGTAACTAGAGATCCCTCAGACCCTTTTAGTCAGTGTGGAAAATCTCTAGCAGTACGTATAGTAGT
TCATGTCATCTTATTATTCAGTATTTATAACTTGCAAAGAAATGAATATCAGAGAGTGAGAGGAACTTGT
TTATTGCAGCTTATAATGGTTACAAATAAAGCAATAGCATCACAAATTTCACAAATAAAGCATTTTTTTC
ACTGCATTCTAGTTGTGGTTTGTCCAAACTCATCAATGTATCTTATCATGTCTGGCTCTAGCTATCCCGC
CCCTAACTCCGCCCATCCCGCCCCTAACTCCGCCCAGTTCCGCCCATTCTCCGCCCCATGGCTGACTAAT
TTTTTTTATTTATGCAGAGGCCGAGGCCGCCTCGGCCTCTGAGCTATTCCAGAAGTAGTGAGGAGGCTTT
TTTGGAGGCCTAGGGACGTACCCAATTCGCCCTATAGTGAGTCGTATTACGCGCGCTCACTGGCCGTCGT
TTTACAACGTCGTGACTGGGAAAACCCTGGCGTTACCCAACTTAATCGCCTTGCAGCACATCCCCCTTTC
GCCAGCTGGCGTAATAGCGAAGAGGCCCGCACCGATCGCCCTTCCCAACAGTTGCGCAGCCTGAATGGCG
AATGGG
[124 nt withheld, positions 8477-8600]
C
[91 nt withheld, positions 8602-8692]
A
[49 nt withheld, positions 8694-8742]
CCTTTGACGTTGGAGTCCACGTTCTTT
[37 nt withheld, positions 8770-8806]
ACCCTATCTCGGTCTATTCTTTTGATTTATAAGGGATTTTGCCGATTTCGGCCTATTGGTTAAAAAATGA
GCTGATTTAACAAAAATTTAACGCGAATTTTAACAAAATATTAACGCTTACAATTTAGGTGGCACTTTTC
GGGGAAATGTGCGCGGAACCCCTATTTGTTTATTTTTCTAAATACATTCAAATATGTATCCGCTCATGAG
ACAATAACCCTGATAAATGCTTCAATAATATTGAAAAAGGAAGAGTATGAGTATTCAACATTTCCGTGTC
GCCCTTATTCCCTTTTTTGCGGCATTTTGCCTTCCTGTTTTTGCTCACCCAGAAACGCTGGTGAAAGTAA
AAGATGCTGAAGATCAGTTGGGTGCACGAGTGGGTTACATCGAACTGGATCTCAACAGCGGTAAGATCCT
TGAGAGTTTTCGCCCCGAAGAACGTTTTCCAATGATGAGCACTTTTAAAGTTCTGCTATGTGGCGCGGTA
TTATCCCGTATTGACGCCGGGCAAGAGCAACTCGGTCGCCGCATACACTATTCTCAGAATGACTTGGTTG
AGTACTCACCAGTCACAGAAAAGCATCTTACGGATGGCATGACAGTAAGAGAATTATGCAGTGCTGCCAT
AACCATGAGTGATAACACTGCGGCCAACTTACTTCTGACAACGATCGGAGGACCGAAGGAGCTAACCGCT
TTTTTGCACAACATGGGGGATCATGTAACTCGCCTTGATCGTTGGGAACCGGAGCTGAATGAAGCCATAC
CAAACGACGAGCGTGACACCACGATGCCTGTAGCAATGGCAACAACGTTGCGCAAACTATTAACTGGCGA
ACTACTTACTCTAGCTTCCCGGCAACAATTAATAGACTGGATGGAGGCGGATAAAGTTGCAGGACCACTT
CTGCGCTCGGCCCTTCCGGCTGGCTGGTTTATTGCTGATAAATCTGGAGCCGGTGAGCGTGGGTCTCGCG
GTATCATTGCAGCACTGGGGCCAGATGGTAAGCCCTCCCGTATCGTAGTTATCTACACGACGGGGAGTCA
GGCAACTATGGATGAACGAAATAGACAGATCGCTGAGATAGGTGCCTCACTGATTAAGCATTGGTAACTG
TCAGACCAAGTTTACTCATATATACTTTAGATTGATTTAAAACTTCATTTTTAATTTAAAAGGATCTAGG
TGAAGATCCTTTTTGATAATCTCATGACCAAAATCCCTTAACGTGAGTTTTCGTTCCACTGAGCGTCAGA
CCCCGTAGAAAAGATCAAAGGATCTTCTTGAGATCCTTTTTTTCTGCGCGTAATCTGCTGCTTGCAAACA
AAAAAACCACCGCTACCAGCGGTGGTTTGTTTGCCGGATCAAGAGCTACCAACTCTTTTTCCGAAGGTAA
CTGGCTTCAGCAGAGCGCAGATACCAAATACTGTTCTTCTAGTGTAGCCGTAGTTAGGCCACCACTTCAA
GAACTCTGTAGCACCGCCTACATACCTCGCTCTGCTAATCCTGTTACCAGTGGCTGCTGCCAGTGGCGAT
AAGTCGTGTCTTACCGGGTTGGACTCAAGACGATAGTTACCGGATAAGGCGCAGCGGTCGGGCTGAACGG
GGGGTTCGTGCACACAGCCCAGCTTGGAGCGAACGACCTACACCGAACTGAGATACCTACAGCGTGAGCT
ATGAGAAAGCGCCACGCTTCCCGAAGGGAGAAAGGCGGACAGGTATCCGGTAAGCGGCAGGGTCGGAACA
GGAGAGCGCACGAGGGAGCTTCCAGGGGGAAACGCCTGGTATCTTTATAGTCCTGTCGGGTTTCGCCACC
TCTGACTTGAGCGTCGATTTTTGTGATGCTCGTCAGGGGGGCGGAGCCTATGGAAAAACGCCAGCAACGC
GGCCTTTTTACGGTTCCTGGCCTTTTGCTGGCCTTTTGCTCACATGTTCTTTCCTGCGTTATCCCCTGAT
TCTGTGGATAACCGTATTACCGCCTTTGAGTGAGCTGATACCGCTCGCCGCAGCCGAACGACCGAGCGCA
GCGAGTCAGTGAGCGAGGAAGCGGAAGAGCGCCCAATACGCAAACCGCCTCTCCCCGCGCGTTGGCCGAT
TCATTAATGCAGCTGGCACGACAGGTTTCCCGACTGGAAAGCGGGCAGTGAGCGCAACGCAATTAATGTG
AGTTAGCTCACTCATTAGGCACCCCAGGCTTTACACTTTATGCTTCCGGCTCGTATGTTGTGTGGAATTG
TGAGCGGATAACAATTTCACACAGGAAACAGCTATGACCATGATTACGCCAAGCGCGCAATTAACCCTCA
CTAAAGGGAACAAAAGCTGGAGCTGCAAGC
