>Addgene plasmid #143506 | TFORF1501 | depositor partial sequence | sequence record 282648 | Insert
ACCGCCACCATGAAGAAGACCCGGAGCACAACCTTGCGGCGAGCCTGGCCTAGCTCGGATTTCTCGGACC
GGGCCTCGGACCGCATGAGGTCCCGCAGCGAGAAGGACTACCGCCTGCACAAGCGTTTCCCCGCGGCCTT
CGCGCCCCAGGCTTCGCGGGGCTACATGACATCAGGTGATGTATCACCCATCAGTATGTCTCCCATCAGT
CAGTCTCAGTTTATTCCACTCGGGGAGATCCTCTGCTTGGCCATCTCAGCAATGAACTCGGCAAGAAAGC
CTGTCACCCAAGAAGCACTGATGGAGCACCTGACCACGTGCTTCCCAGGTGTTCCAACGCCAAGCCAAGA
AATTCTGCGGCACACGCTGAACACGCTGGTACGGGAGAGGAAGATCTACCCAACTCCAGATGGCTACTTC
ATCGTGACCCCACAGACTTATTTCATAACTCCTTCCCTCATAAGAACTAACAGTAAATGGTACCATTTGG
ACGAGAGGATACCTGACCGGTCTCAGTGCACCTCTCCGCAACCCGGGACCATCACGCCCTCTGCCTCAGG
CTGTGTCAGGGAAAGGACATTGCCCCGAAACCACTGCGACTCTTGCCACTGCTGCAGAGAAGACGTGCAC
AGCACGCATGCACCCACCCTGCAAAGGAAGTCTGCCAAGGACTGCAAAGACCCTTACTGTCCCCCTTCTC
TGTGCCAGGTGCCACCCACTGAAAAGAGCAAAAGTACTGTAAATTTTTCCTATAAGACAGAAACTCTCTC
AAAACCTAAAGATAGTGAAAAGCAGTCAAAAAAATTCGGGCTAAAGTTATTCCGGTTAAGTTTTAAAAAA
GACAAGACCAAACAGCTGGCCAATTTTTCTGCCCAGTTTCCTCCTGAAGAGTGGCCCCTGCGAGACGAGG
ACACGCCAGCTACGATCCCTCGGGAAGTAGAGATGGAAATCATTAGGCGCATTAACCCAGACCTGACCGT
GGAAAATGTCATGCGGCACACCGCGCTCATGAAGAAACTGGAAGAAGAAAAGGCCCAGAGGAGTAAAGCC
GGGTCCTCTGCCCATCACAGCGGAAGGAGTAAAAAGAGTAGGACTCATCGGAAGTCCCATGGAAAGTCTC
GGTCTCACAGCAAGACACGGGTGTCTAAAGGAGACCCTTCCGACGGTTCACATCTGGATATCCCAGCTGA
AAGAGAGTATGACTTTTGTGATCCTCTTACCAGGGTGCCCAGGGAGGGCTGCTTCATCATTGAACACAAA
GGAGATAACTTCATCATGCACAGCAACACAAACGTGCTCGAGTCCCACTTCCCCATGACACCAGAATGGG
ATGTGTCTGGTGAATTGGCTAAAAGGAGAACTGAGATGCCTTTTCCTGAACCTTCTAGGGGAAGCTCCCA
CTCAAAAGTGCACCGAAGCCACAGCCATACACAGGACCGGAGGTCCAGGAATGAGAGATCCAACAAAGCC
AAGGAGAGATCCAGGTCGATGGATAACTCCAAAGGCCCTCTGGGTGCTTCTTCTCTAGGGACGCCGGAAG
ACCTTGCTGAAGGCTGCAGCCAAGACGACCAGACCCCCAGCCAATCCTACATTGACGACAGTACTTTAAG
GCCTGCACAGACCGTTAGTCTCCAAAGGGCTCACATTTCGTCCACAAGCTATAAAGAGGTGTGTATTCCA
GAGATAGTCAGTGGCAGCAAGGAACCGTCCAGCGCTTGCAGCCTTTTGGAGCCAGGAAAACCACCCGAGA
GTTTGCCATCCTATGGCGAACTCAACTCTTGTCCAACAAAAACAGCCACAGATGACTATTTCCAGTGCAA
CACCTCTAGTGAGACGGTGCTCACGGCACCATCACCTCTGGGAAAGAATAAGGAGGACCATGACACTCTG
ACTTTGGCAGAAGGGGTGAAAAAGCTCTCCCCTTCTGATAGGCAGGTCCCCCACTCCTCCAGGGAGCCTG
TGGGGCACAAGGAGGAGTCACCAAAAGGGCCGGGTGGGGGCCCCGCTGCTTCGGGAGGAGTGGCTGAAGG
GATCGCCAACGGACGCCTCGTCCAGCACCATGGTGCCGAGCCCAGCAGCTTGGACAAGAGGAAAGAGATA
TTTAGCAAAGACACACTGTTCAAACCTCTTCACAGCACCTTGTCTGTAAACAGCTATCACAAGTCGAGCC
TGTCCCTCCTCAAATCTCACCCGAAGACACCTGCTGACACATTGCCAGGCCGATGTGAGAAACTGGAACC
GTCCCTGGGGACCTCGGCGGCACAAGCCATGCCTGCTTCCCAGCGTCAGCAGGAGTCAGGAGGGAACCAG
GAAGCCTCTTTTGACTATTACAACGTCTCTGATGATGACGACTCTGAGGAAGGGGCAAACAAGAACACAG
AGGAGGAGAAAAATAGAGAGGACGTAGGCACCATGCAGTGGCTCCTCGAGCGGGAGAAGGAAAGAGACTT
GCAGAGGAAATTTGAAAAGAACCTCACCCTTCTTGCTCCAAAAGAAACCGACAGCAGCAGCAACCAGAGA
GCCACCCATTCAGCCCGGCTCGACAGCATGGACAGCAGCAGCATCACAGTGGACAGTGGATTCAACTCCC
CACGTACTCGGGAGAGCCTGGCTTCCAACACATCAAGCATTGTTGAAAGTAACCGTCGTCAGAACCCCGC
TTTGAGCCCGGCCCATGGTGGAGCTGGTCCAGCCTTCAACTTCCGAGCGAGCGCGGAGCCCCCGACAAAT
GAAGCTGAGAAGCTACAGAAACCTTCCAACTGCTTGCAAGCTTCTGTTACTAGCGTGTAGTAATGAACTA
GTCCGTAACTTGAAAGTATTTCGATTTCTTGGCTTTATATATCTTGTGGAAAGGACGAGAGGCGTCGCTG
ATGATGACGTCT
