>Addgene plasmid #143506 | TFORF1501 | depositor partial sequence | sequence record 282649 | Barcode
GAGGCGTCGCTGATGATGACGTCT
